>Addgene plasmid #118988 | pC-KIT6 | depositor partial sequence | sequence record 224961 | c-kit promoter insert
GAGGGATGTCTTATTAGTTTATCAGAATGCATAGGGAAAGCTCATCTTTCTTGGAGTAGGTCTTCCAATA
AGTGTTCAAGCCCTGGGTCTTCCCTCACTACAATAATAAACATACCTGCTCTACCCTCCTCACAAAGCTG
TTATCGTGAGCATGAAAAGACGAGTCGCTGTGGGGAAGAACTATTAACCCCTATACAGATACTGTTGTTG
CTTTCCGTTCAAGGATCCACCATGAGACTGTGGGTAAGGCACTTTCTGGGCAGTGAAATCGGGCTTAAGA
GAATCATTGTACTTTTATTTTGCTCCTGGGACCGGCAAGGGCAGTTAAGAGCCCTAGCCCTAAAACTGTC
GTCTGTTACAGAGGCAGAGAAATCATTACTGGGGTTGGCAGCGTTGGGGGGAGGGGGGAAAACGTGTATG
AAAACCTGGGCTCCCAGAGCAAACTTCGCCACGCGCCCTCCATCGCCCCTGTCTCCACACAAGTCCCGGC
AGGGGCTTCTTGGGCGGAGGCCACGCCGACCAATAGGAACCCACTGTGTTCCTACAGGTTACGAAGCAGG
TGGAGAAATTGAGCAGAAACAATTAGCGAAACCGGGCTCAGCCTTTACCGCGGTGCCAGGAGCTCCTAAC
AGGCCTGGAGGGGAATGTCGGGGCTCAATTTCCTAACGCTCCCCTCCCCATCCCCATGCCACCTCCACGA
GCAGCGGCGTCCAGCCTCCTCCCGCCCGAACGTGCTCGAGGGGCGGGCAGTCGACCTTTATTGTCTGGGG
AGCACCTGGCAGGTGGCGGGCCCGTGCCCTAACGTGTGCGTGGTGCCCAGCTTCACAAAGCGAGCGGGCA
GCACCTCCTTGGTCCGGGAACGCCTCAGCCTGGCCGTCCACATCCCAGGGGTGGAAAGGTGGAGAGAGAA
AGGGGCTCCGGAGTCAAGAGCGGGGAGAGAGGGCGCGCGCCCTCCTCCTCCCGGCGGGCACAGCCCCCCG
GCATTAACACGTCGAAAGAGCAGGGGCCAGACGCCGCCGGGAAGAAGCGAGACCCAAACAAACGCGAAAA
AGAAAAGGCGAGGAGGGGCGTGGCCGGCGCGCAGAAAGAGAACGCTAAGAGGAGGAACTGCTGCTCGCCG
CTCGCGGCTCTGGGGGCTCGGCTTTGCCGCGCTCGCTGCACTTGGGCGAGAGCTGGAACGTGGACCAGAG
CTCGGATCCCATCGCAGCTACCGCG
