[The description below was written by a language model from this plasmid's Addgene catalogue record.]
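Description:
pC-KIT6 is a mammalian expression/reporter plasmid built on the Promega psiCHECK-2 backbone (listed in the record as "psiCHEK2", about 5.6 kb without insert). It is propagated in E. coli as a high-copy plasmid under ampicillin selection. The insert is a fragment of roughly 1.2 kb from the human KIT (c-kit, CD117) proto-oncogene promoter, cloned by restriction digestion between BglII and NheI sites; the record does not say whether those sites survive cloning.

The promoter fragment carries the mutation set "mutK2-SP-mutK1". Going by the naming and the associated study on three G-quadruplex units in the KIT promoter, this suggests that the two G-quadruplex-forming elements K2 and K1 are mutated while the intervening SP element is left intact, although the exact base changes are not given. The plasmid appears to be one member of a series made for mutational dissection of the G-rich region of the c-kit promoter, allowing the contribution of each quadruplex-forming unit to promoter activity to be assessed alone and in combination.

psiCHECK-2 is generally known as a dual-luciferase vector carrying Renilla and firefly luciferase genes. Placing the KIT promoter fragment at the BglII/NheI position would be consistent with replacing the promoter upstream of the Renilla reporter, with firefly luciferase serving as an internal normalisation control. No feature table is supplied, however, so the precise reporter arrangement, the remaining promoters and the polyadenylation signals in this construct cannot be confirmed from the record.
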