Addgene plasmid #118988: pC-KIT6
Purpose: Mutational dissection of the G rich region of the c-kit promoter
Depositing lab: Bjorn Hogberg. Publication: Interplay of Three G-Quadruplex Units in the KIT Promoter. Ducani C, Bernardinelli G, Hogberg B, Keppler BK, Terenzi A. J Am Chem Soc. 2019 Jul 3;141(26):10205-10213. doi: 10.1021/jacs.8b12753. Epub 2019 Jun 20. PubMed 31244182.
Backbone
  Vector backbone: psiCHEK2
  Backbone manufacturer: Promega
  Backbone size w/o insert (bp): 5589
  Vector type: Mammalian Expression
Growth in bacteria
  Bacterial resistance: Ampicillin, 100 μg/mL
  Growth temperature: 37°C
  Growth strain: DH5alpha
  Copy number: High Copy
Gene/Insert
  Gene/Insert name: c-kit proto-oncogene {promoter}
  Species: H. sapiens (human)
  Insert size (bp): 1215
  Mutation: mutK2-SP-mutK1
  GenBank ID: S67773.1
  Entrez Gene: KIT (a.k.a. C-Kit, CD117, MASTC, PBT, SCFR)
  Cloning method: Restriction Enzyme; 5′ cloning site BglII (unknown if destroyed); 3′ cloning site NheI (unknown if destroyed)
  Sequencing primers: 5′ unknown
Terms and licenses: Academic/Nonprofit Terms; Industry Terms: Not Available to Industry
How to cite: pC-KIT6 was a gift from Bjorn Hogberg (Addgene plasmid # 118988 ; http://n2t.net/addgene:118988 ; RRID:Addgene_118988)
