LOCUS       Exported 6811 bp ds-DNA circular SYN 13-MAY-2021
DEFINITION  Mutational dissection of the G rich region of the c-kit promoter.
ACCESSION   .
VERSION     .
KEYWORDS    pC-KIT6
SOURCE      synthetic DNA construct
  ORGANISM  synthetic DNA construct
REFERENCE   1 (bases 1 to 6811)
  AUTHORS   Ducani C., Bernardinelli G., Hogberg B., Keppler B.K., Terenzi A.
  TITLE     Interplay of three G-quadruplex units in the KIT promoter
  JOURNAL   J. Am. Chem. Soc. 2019
REFERENCE   2 (bases 1 to 6811)
  AUTHORS   .
  TITLE     Direct Submission
  JOURNAL   Exported May 13, 2021 from SnapGene Server 1.1.58
            http://www.snapgene.com
FEATURES             Location/Qualifiers
     source          1..6811
                     /organism="synthetic DNA construct"
                     /mol_type="other DNA"
     regulatory      1244..1253
                     /regulatory_class="other"
                     /note="vertebrate consensus sequence for strong initiation
                     of translation (Kozak, 1987)"
     CDS             1250..2185
                     /codon_start=1
                     /product="Renilla luciferase"
                     /label=hRluc
                     /note="human codon-optimized"
                     /translation="MASKVYDPEQRKRMITGPQWWARCKQMNVLDSFINYYDSEKHAEN
                     AVIFLHGNAASSYLWRHVVPHIEPVARCIIPDLIGMGKSGKSGNGSYRLLDHYKYLTAW
                     FELLNLPKKIIFVGHDWGACLAFHYSYEHQDKIKAIVHAESVVDVIESWDEWPDIEEDI
                     ALIKSEEGEKMVLENNFFVETMLPSKIMRKLEPEEFAAYLEPFKEKGEVRRPTLSWPRE
                     IPLVKGGKPDVVQIVRNYNAYLRASDDLPKMFIESDPGFFSNAIVEGAKKFPNTEFVKV
                     KGLHFSQEDAPDEMGKYIKSFVERVLKNEQ"
     polyA_signal    2244..2292
                     /note="synthetic polyadenylation signal"
     promoter        2301..3052
                     /label=HSV TK promoter
                     /note="herpes simplex virus thymidine kinase promoter"
     regulatory      3082..3091
                     /regulatory_class="other"
                     /note="vertebrate consensus sequence for strong initiation
                     of translation (Kozak, 1987)"
     CDS             3088..4740
                     /codon_start=1
                     /gene="luc+"
                     /product="firefly luciferase"
                     /label=luciferase
                     /note="enhanced luc+ version of the luciferase gene"
                     /db_xref="GI:42718124"
                     /protein_id="AAS38485.1"
                     /translation="MADAKNIKKGPAPFYPLEDGTAGEQLHKAMKRYALVPGTIAFTDA
                     HIEVDITYAEYFEMSVRLAEAMKRYGLNTNHRIVVCSENSLQFFMPVLGALFIGVAVAP
                     ANDIYNERELLNSMGISQPTVVFVSKKGLQKILNVQKKLPIIQKIIIMDSKTDYQGFQS
                     MYTFVTSHLPPGFNEYDFVPESFDRDKTIALIMNSSGSTGLPKGVALPHRTACVRFSHA
                     RDPIFGNQIIPDTAILSVVPFHHGFGMFTTLGYLICGFRVVLMYRFEEELFLRSLQDYK
                     IQSALLVPTLFSFFAKSTLIDKYDLSNLHEIASGGAPLSKEVGEAVAKRFHLPGIRQGY
                     GLTETTSAILITPEGDDKPGAVGKVVPFFEAKVVDLDTGKTLGVNQRGELCVRGPMIMS
                     GYVNNPEATNALIDKDGWLHSGDIAYWDEDEHFFIVDRLKSLIKYKGYQVAPAELESIL
                     LQHPNIFDAGVAGLPDDDAGELPAAVVVLEHGKTMTEKEIVDYVASQVTTAKKLRGGVV
                     FVDEVPKGLTGKLDARKIREILIKAKKGGKIAV"
     RBS             4047..4055
                     /label=Shine-Dalgarno sequence
                     /note="full consensus sequence for ribosome-binding sites
                     upstream of start codons in E. coli; complementary to a
                     region in the 3' end of the 16S rRNA (Chen et al., 1994)"
     polyA_signal    4784..4905
                     /label=SV40 poly(A) signal
                     /note="SV40 polyadenylation signal"
     primer_bind     complement(4795..4814)
                     /label=EBV-rev
                     /note="SV40 polyA terminator, reverse primer"
     primer_bind     4849..4868
                     /label=SV40pA-R
                     /note="SV40 polyA, reverse primer"
     promoter        5038..5142
                     /gene="bla"
                     /label=AmpR promoter
     CDS             5143..6003
                     /codon_start=1
                     /gene="bla"
                     /product="beta-lactamase"
                     /label=AmpR
                     /note="confers resistance to ampicillin, carbenicillin, and
                     related antibiotics"
                     /translation="MSIQHFRVALIPFFAAFCLPVFAHPETLVKVKDAEDQLGARVGYI
                     ELDLNSGKILESFRPEERFPMMSTFKVLLCGAVLSRIDAGQEQLGRRIHYSQNDLVEYS
                     PVTEKHLTDGMTVRELCSAAITMSDNTAANLLLTTIGGPKELTAFLHNMGDHVTRLDRW
                     EPELNEAIPNDERDTTMPVAMATTLRKLLTGELLTLASRQQLIDWMEADKVAGPLLRSA
                     LPAGWFIADKSGAGERGSRGIIAALGPDGKPSRIVVIYTTGSQATMDERNRQIAEIGAS
                     LIKHW"
     primer_bind     complement(5361..5380)
                     /label=Amp-R
                     /note="Ampicillin resistance gene, reverse primer"
     rep_origin      6174..6762
                     /direction=RIGHT
                     /label=ori
                     /note="high-copy-number ColE1/pMB1/pBR322/pUC origin of
                     replication"
     primer_bind     6663..6682
                     /label=pBR322ori-F
                     /note="pBR322 origin, forward primer"
ORIGIN
        1 ttgctcacat ggctcgacag atctgaggga tgtcttatta gtttatcaga atgcataggg
       61 aaagctcatc tttcttggag taggtcttcc aataagtgtt caagccctgg gtcttccctc
      121 actacaataa taaacatacc tgctctaccc tcctcacaaa gctgttatcg tgagcatgaa
      181 aagacgagtc gctgtgggga agaactatta acccctatac agatactgtt gttgctttcc
      241 gttcaaggat ccaccatgag actgtgggta aggcactttc tgggcagtga aatcgggctt
      301 aagagaatca ttgtactttt attttgctcc tgggaccggc aagggcagtt aagagcccta
      361 gccctaaaac tgtcgtctgt tacagaggca gagaaatcat tactggggtt ggcagcgttg
      421 gggggagggg ggaaaacgtg tatgaaaacc tgggctccca gagcaaactt cgccacgcgc
      481 cctccatcgc ccctgtctcc acacaagtcc cggcaggggc ttcttgggcg gaggccacgc
      541 cgaccaatag gaacccactg tgttcctaca ggttacgaag caggtggaga aattgagcag
      601 aaacaattag cgaaaccggg ctcagccttt accgcggtgc caggagctcc taacaggcct
      661 ggaggggaat gtcggggctc aatttcctaa cgctcccctc cccatcccca tgccacctcc
      721 acgagcagcg gcgtccagcc tcctcccgcc cgaacgtgct cgaggggcgg gcagtcgacc
      781 tttattgtct ggggagcacc tggcaggtgg cgggcccgtg ccctaacgtg tgcgtggtgc
      841 ccagcttcac aaagcgagcg ggcagcacct ccttggtccg ggaacgcctc agcctggccg
      901 tccacatccc aggggtggaa aggtggagag agaaaggggc tccggagtca agagcgggga
      961 gagagggcgc gcgccctcct cctcccggcg ggcacagccc cccggcatta acacgtcgaa
     1021 agagcagggg ccagacgccg ccgggaagaa gcgagaccca aacaaacgcg aaaaagaaaa
     1081 ggcgaggagg ggcgtggccg gcgcgcagaa agagaacgct aagaggagga actgctgctc
     1141 gccgctcgcg gctctggggg ctcggctttg ccgcgctcgc tgcacttggg cgagagctgg
     1201 aacgtggacc agagctcgga tcccatcgca gctaccgcgg ctagccacca tggcttccaa
     1261 ggtgtacgac cccgagcaac gcaaacgcat gatcactggg cctcagtggt gggctcgctg
     1321 caagcaaatg aacgtgctgg actccttcat caactactat gattccgaga agcacgccga
     1381 gaacgccgtg atttttctgc atggtaacgc tgcctccagc tacctgtgga ggcacgtcgt
     1441 gcctcacatc gagcccgtgg ctagatgcat catccctgat ctgatcggaa tgggtaagtc
     1501 cggcaagagc gggaatggct catatcgcct cctggatcac tacaagtacc tcaccgcttg
     1561 gttcgagctg ctgaaccttc caaagaaaat catctttgtg ggccacgact ggggggcttg
     1621 tctggccttt cactactcct acgagcacca agacaagatc aaggccatcg tccatgctga
     1681 gagtgtcgtg gacgtgatcg agtcctggga cgagtggcct gacatcgagg aggatatcgc
     1741 cctgatcaag agcgaagagg gcgagaaaat ggtgcttgag aataacttct tcgtcgagac
     1801 catgctccca agcaagatca tgcggaaact ggagcctgag gagttcgctg cctacctgga
     1861 gccattcaag gagaagggcg aggttagacg gcctaccctc tcctggcctc gcgagatccc
     1921 tctcgttaag ggaggcaagc ccgacgtcgt ccagattgtc cgcaactaca acgcctacct
     1981 tcgggccagc gacgatctgc ctaagatgtt catcgagtcc gaccctgggt tcttttccaa
     2041 cgctattgtc gagggagcta agaagttccc taacaccgag ttcgtgaagg tgaagggcct
     2101 ccacttcagc caggaggacg ctccagatga aatgggtaag tacatcaaga gcttcgtgga
     2161 gcgcgtgctg aagaacgagc agtaattcta ggcgatcgct cgagcccggg aattcgttta
     2221 aacctagagc ggccgctggc cgcaataaaa tatctttatt ttcattacat ctgtgtgttg
     2281 gttttttgtg tgaggatcta aatgagtctt cggacctcgc gggggccgct taagcggtgg
     2341 ttagggtttg tctgacgcgg ggggaggggg aaggaacgaa acactctcat tcggaggcgg
     2401 ctcggggttt ggtcttggtg gccacgggca cgcagaagag cgccgcgatc ctcttaagca
     2461 cccccccgcc ctccgtggag gcgggggttt ggtcggcggg tggtaactgg cgggccgctg
     2521 actcgggcgg gtcgcgcgcc ccagagtgtg accttttcgg tctgctcgca gacccccggg
     2581 cggcgccgcc gcggcggcga cgggctcgct gggtcctagg ctccatgggg accgtatacg
     2641 tggacaggct ctggagcatc cgcacgactg cggtgatatt accggagacc ttctgcggga
     2701 cgagccgggt cacgcggctg acgcggagcg tccgttgggc gacaaacacc aggacggggc
     2761 acaggtacac tatcttgtca cccggaggcg cgagggactg caggagcttc agggagtggc
     2821 gcagctgctt catccccgtg gcccgttgct cgcgtttgct ggcggtgtcc ccggaagaaa
     2881 tatatttgca tgtctttagt tctatgatga cacaaacccc gcccagcgtc ttgtcattgg
     2941 cgaattcgaa cacgcagatg cagtcggggc ggcgcggtcc caggtccact tcgcatatta
     3001 aggtgacgcg tgtggcctcg aacaccgagc gaccctgcag cgacccgctt aaaagcttgg
     3061 cattccggta ctgttggtaa agccaccatg gccgatgcta agaacattaa gaagggccct
     3121 gctcccttct accctctgga ggatggcacc gctggcgagc agctgcacaa ggccatgaag
     3181 aggtatgccc tggtgcctgg caccattgcc ttcaccgatg cccacattga ggtggacatc
     3241 acctatgccg agtacttcga gatgtctgtg cgcctggccg aggccatgaa gaggtacggc
     3301 ctgaacacca accaccgcat cgtggtgtgc tctgagaact ctctgcagtt cttcatgcca
     3361 gtgctgggcg ccctgttcat cggagtggcc gtggcccctg ctaacgacat ttacaacgag
     3421 cgcgagctgc tgaacagcat gggcatttct cagcctaccg tggtgttcgt gtctaagaag
     3481 ggcctgcaga agatcctgaa cgtgcagaag aagctgccta tcatccagaa gatcatcatc
     3541 atggactcta agaccgacta ccagggcttc cagagcatgt acacattcgt gacatctcat
     3601 ctgcctcctg gcttcaacga gtacgacttc gtgccagagt ctttcgacag ggacaaaacc
     3661 attgccctga tcatgaacag ctctgggtct accggcctgc ctaagggcgt ggccctgcct
     3721 catcgcaccg cctgtgtgcg cttctctcac gcccgcgacc ctattttcgg caaccagatc
     3781 atccccgaca ccgctattct gagcgtggtg ccattccacc acggcttcgg catgttcacc
     3841 accctgggct acctgatttg cggctttcgg gtggtgctga tgtaccgctt cgaggaggag
     3901 ctgttcctgc gcagcctgca agactacaaa attcagtctg ccctgctggt gccaaccctg
     3961 ttcagcttct tcgctaagag caccctgatc gacaagtacg acctgtctaa cctgcacgag
     4021 attgcctctg gcggcgcccc actgtctaag gaggtgggcg aagccgtggc caagcgcttt
     4081 catctgccag gcatccgcca gggctacggc ctgaccgaga caaccagcgc cattctgatt
     4141 accccagagg gcgacgacaa gcctggcgcc gtgggcaagg tggtgccatt cttcgaggcc
     4201 aaggtggtgg acctggacac cggcaagacc ctgggagtga accagcgcgg cgagctgtgt
     4261 gtgcgcggcc ctatgattat gtccggctac gtgaataacc ctgaggccac aaacgccctg
     4321 atcgacaagg acggctggct gcactctggc gacattgcct actgggacga ggacgagcac
     4381 ttcttcatcg tggaccgcct gaagtctctg atcaagtaca agggctacca ggtggcccca
     4441 gccgagctgg agtctatcct gctgcagcac cctaacattt tcgacgccgg agtggccggc
     4501 ctgcccgacg acgatgccgg cgagctgcct gccgccgtcg tcgtgctgga acacggcaag
     4561 accatgaccg agaaggagat cgtggactat gtggccagcc aggtgacaac cgccaagaag
     4621 ctgcgcggcg gagtggtgtt cgtggacgag gtgcccaagg gcctgaccgg caagctggac
     4681 gcccgcaaga tccgcgagat cctgatcaag gctaagaaag gcggcaagat cgccgtgtaa
     4741 taattctaga gtcggggcgg ccggccgctt cgagcagaca tgataagata cattgatgag
     4801 tttggacaaa ccacaactag aatgcagtga aaaaaatgct ttatttgtga aatttgtgat
     4861 gctattgctt tatttgtaac cattataagc tgcaataaac aagttaacaa caacaattgc
     4921 attcatttta tgtttcaggt tcagggggag gtgtgggagg ttttttaaag caagtaaaac
     4981 ctctacaaat gtggtaaaat cgataaggat ccaggtggca cttttcgggg aaatgtgcgc
     5041 ggaaccccta tttgtttatt tttctaaata cattcaaata tgtatccgct catgagacaa
     5101 taaccctgat aaatgcttca ataatattga aaaaggaaga gtatgagtat tcaacatttc
     5161 cgtgtcgccc ttattccctt ttttgcggca ttttgccttc ctgtttttgc tcacccagaa
     5221 acgctggtga aagtaaaaga tgctgaagat cagttgggtg cacgagtggg ttacatcgaa
     5281 ctggatctca acagcggtaa gatccttgag agttttcgcc ccgaagaacg ttttccaatg
     5341 atgagcactt ttaaagttct gctatgtggc gcggtattat cccgtattga cgccgggcaa
     5401 gagcaactcg gtcgccgcat acactattct cagaatgact tggttgagta ctcaccagtc
     5461 acagaaaagc atcttacgga tggcatgaca gtaagagaat tatgcagtgc tgccataacc
     5521 atgagtgata acactgcggc caacttactt ctgacaacga tcggaggacc gaaggagcta
     5581 accgcttttt tgcacaacat gggggatcat gtaactcgcc ttgatcgttg ggaaccggag
     5641 ctgaatgaag ccataccaaa cgacgagcgt gacaccacga tgcctgtagc aatggcaaca
     5701 acgttgcgca aactattaac tggcgaacta cttactctag cttcccggca acaattaata
     5761 gactggatgg aggcggataa agttgcagga ccacttctgc gctcggccct tccggctggc
     5821 tggtttattg ctgataaatc tggagccggt gagcgtgggt ctcgcggtat cattgcagca
     5881 ctggggccag atggtaagcc ctcccgtatc gtagttatct acacgacggg gagtcaggca
     5941 actatggatg aacgaaatag acagatcgct gagataggtg cctcactgat taagcattgg
     6001 taactgtcag accaagttta ctcatatata ctttagattg atttaaaact tcatttttaa
     6061 tttaaaagga tctaggtgaa gatccttttt gataatctca tgaccaaaat cccttaacgt
     6121 gagttttcgt tccactgagc gtcagacccc gtagaaaaga tcaaaggatc ttcttgagat
     6181 cctttttttc tgcgcgtaat ctgctgcttg caaacaaaaa aaccaccgct accagcggtg
     6241 gtttgtttgc cggatcaaga gctaccaact ctttttccga aggtaactgg cttcagcaga
     6301 gcgcagatac caaatactgt tcttctagtg tagccgtagt taggccacca cttcaagaac
     6361 tctgtagcac cgcctacata cctcgctctg ctaatcctgt taccagtggc tgctgccagt
     6421 ggcgataagt cgtgtcttac cgggttggac tcaagacgat agttaccgga taaggcgcag
     6481 cggtcgggct gaacgggggg ttcgtgcaca cagcccagct tggagcgaac gacctacacc
     6541 gaactgagat acctacagcg tgagctatga gaaagcgcca cgcttcccga agggagaaag
     6601 gcggacaggt atccggtaag cggcagggtc ggaacaggag agcgcacgag ggagcttcca
     6661 gggggaaacg cctggtatct ttatagtcct gtcgggtttc gccacctctg acttgagcgt
     6721 cgatttttgt gatgctcgtc aggggggcgg agcctatgga aaaacgccag caacgcggcc
     6781 tttttacggt tcctggcctt ttgctggcct t
//
